Addgene plasmid #141614: TFORF0422
Purpose: Lentiviral vector for overexpressing the PBX2 transcription factor ORF with a unique 24-bp barcode. Barcodes facilitate identification of transcription factors in pooled screens.
Depositing lab: Feng Zhang. Depositing organization: Broad Institute. Publication: A transcription factor atlas of directed differentiation. Joung J, Ma S, Tay T, Geiger-Schuller KR, Kirchgatterer PC, Verdine VK, Guo B, Arias-Garcia MA, Allen WE, Singh A, Kuksenko O, Abudayyeh OO, Gootenberg JS, Fu Z, Macrae RK, Buenrostro JD, Regev A, Zhang F. Cell. 2023 Jan 5;186(1):209-229.e26. doi: 10.1016/j.cell.2022.11.026. PubMed 36608654.
Backbone
  Vector backbone: pLX_TRC317
  Backbone manufacturer: Broad Institute Genetic Perturbation Platform
  Backbone size w/o insert (bp): 8264
  Vector type: Mammalian Expression, Lentiviral
  Selectable markers: Puromycin
Growth in bacteria
  Bacterial resistance: Ampicillin, 100 μg/mL
  Growth temperature: 37°C
  Growth strain: NEB Stable
  Copy number: High Copy
Gene/Insert
  Gene/Insert name: PBX2
  Species: H. sapiens (human)
  Insert size (bp): 1394
  Entrez Gene: PBX2 (a.k.a. G17, HOX12, PBX2MHC)
  Promoter: EF1a
  Cloning method: Unknown
  Sequencing primers: 5′ GGGTGGAGACTGAAGTTAGGCCAG; 3′ CACATAGCGTAAAAGGAGCAACATAG
Terms and licenses: Academic/Nonprofit Terms; Industry Terms: Not Available to Industry
Depositor comments: NM_002586,ENST00000375050 . The transcription factor ORF portion of this plasmid was synthesized by Genewiz. Please test multiple small colonies in case of plasmid recombination. To make this collection available in a timely manner, a portion of this collection was not fully sequenced by Addgene. If an Addgene verified full plasmid sequence is not available, please contact us prior to placing an order to request the full sequence.
How to cite: TFORF0422 was a gift from Feng Zhang (Addgene plasmid # 141614 ; http://n2t.net/addgene:141614 ; RRID:Addgene_141614)
