[The description below was written by a language model from this plasmid's Addgene catalogue record and pLannotate feature annotations shown in this document.]
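Description:
TFORF0422 is a third-generation-style, self-inactivating lentiviral expression plasmid built on the pLX_TRC317 backbone and carrying the human PBX2 transcription factor open reading frame. It belongs to a barcoded transcription factor ORF collection designed for pooled overexpression screens. In bacteria it is maintained through a high-copy ColE1/pUC-type origin and selected with ampicillin via the β-lactamase gene. An f1 origin and remnants of a lac/lacZα cloning region, with flanking T7 and T3 promoters, are also present in the backbone. The depositor notes that the plasmid can recombine, which is a common issue with LTR-containing vectors.

The viral genome is transcribed in packaging cells from an RSV promoter fused to a truncated HIV-1 5' LTR. This is followed by the Ψ packaging signal, a gag fragment, the Rev response element for Rev-dependent nuclear export, and a cPPT/CTS element that aids nuclear import of the provirus. Within the transfer region, an SV40 early promoter drives a puromycin N-acetyltransferase gene for selecting transduced mammalian cells. The strong constitutive EF-1α promoter drives the PBX2 coding sequence. Downstream, a WPRE enhances transcript stability and expression, and the ΔU3 3' LTR renders the integrated provirus self-inactivating, with an SV40 polyadenylation signal beyond it.

The catalogue entry describes a unique 24-bp barcode that identifies the ORF by sequencing in pooled experiments. The feature table does not annotate it, so its exact position is not stated. A short U6 promoter fragment annotated just after the ORF is probably a residual or primer-binding sequence rather than a functional promoter.
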