Features (pLannotate 1.2.2; 31 found; start..end, strand, type, name):
      1..1179    +  promoter       EF-1α promoter: strong constitutive promoter for human elongation factor EF-1α
   1196..2485    +  CDS            PBX2: PBX2_HUMAN - Also known as G17. Experimental evidence at protein level: Swiss-Prot protein existence level 1. Transcriptional activator that binds the sequence 5'- ATCAATCAA-3'. Activates transcription of PF4 in complex with MEIS1. From Homo sapiens (Human).
   2501..2554    +  promoter       U6 promoter (fragment): RNA polymerase III promoter for human U6 snRNA
   2596..3184    +  misc_feature   WPRE: woodchuck hepatitis virus posttranscriptional regulatory element
   3235..3254    +  misc_feature   cPPT/CTS (fragment): central polypurine tract and central termination sequence of HIV-1
   3256..3489    +  LTR            3' LTR (ΔU3): self-inactivating 3' long terminal repeat (LTR) from HIV-1
   3567..3688    +  polyA_signal   SV40 poly(A) signal: SV40 polyadenylation signal
   3728..3863    +  rep_origin     SV40 ori: SV40 origin of replication
   3884..3902    -  promoter       T7 promoter: promoter for bacteriophage T7 RNA polymerase
   3910..4065    +  CDS            lacZα (fragment): LacZα fragment of β-galactosidase; lacZ fragment
   4070..4498    +  rep_origin     f1 ori (sequence partly withheld): f1 bacteriophage origin of replication; arrow indicates direction of (+) strand synthesis
   4551..4655    +  promoter       AmpR promoter: bla
   4656..5516    +  CDS            AmpR: β-lactamase; bla; confers resistance to ampicillin, carbenicillin, and related antibiotics
   5687..6275    +  rep_origin     ori: high-copy-number ColE1/pMB1/pBR322/pUC origin of replication
   6458..6550    +  CDS            lacI (fragment): lac repressor; lacI; The lac repressor binds to the lac operator to inhibit transcription in E. coli. This inhibition can be relieved by adding lactose or isopropyl-β-D-thiogalactopyranoside (IPTG).
   6563..6584    +  protein_bind   CAP binding site: CAP binding activates transcription in the presence of cAMP. E. coli catabolite activator protein
   6599..6629    +  promoter       lac promoter: promoter for the E. coli lac operon
   6637..6653    +  protein_bind   lac operator: The lac repressor binds to the lac operator to inhibit transcription in E. coli. This inhibition can be relieved by adding lactose or isopropyl-β-D-thiogalactopyranoside (IPTG). lac repressor encoded by lacI
   6698..6716    +  promoter       T3 promoter: promoter for bacteriophage T3 RNA polymerase
   6744..6970    +  promoter       RSV promoter: Rous sarcoma virus enhancer/promoter
   6971..7151    +  LTR            5' LTR (truncated): truncated 5' long terminal repeat (LTR) from HIV-1
   7198..7323    +  misc_feature   HIV-1 Ψ: packaging signal of human immunodeficiency virus type 1
   7307..7670    +  CDS            HIV-1 gag (fragment): gag protein from human immunodeficiency virus 1; gag
   7816..8049    +  misc_feature   RRE: The Rev response element (RRE) of HIV-1 allows for Rev-dependent mRNA export from the nucleus to the cytoplasm.
   8426..8452    +  CDS            Rev (fragment): human immunodeficiency virus 1 (HIV-1) Rev protein; rev; enhances nuclear export of unspliced and incompletely spliced viral mRNAs
   8459..8482    +  promoter       SV40 promoter (fragment): SV40 early promoter
   8483..8554    +  promoter       SV40 promoter (fragment): SV40 enhancer and early promoter
   8578..8713    +  rep_origin     SV40 ori: SV40 origin of replication
   8759..9355    +  CDS            PuroR (fragment): puromycin N-acetyltransferase; pac from Streptomyces; confers resistance to puromycin
   9404..9521    +  misc_feature   cPPT/CTS: central polypurine tract and central termination sequence of HIV-1
   9586..9652    +  CDS            small t antigen (fragment): SV40 (simian virus 40) small t antigen
>Addgene plasmid #141614 | TFORF0422 | addgene full sequence | sequence record 390548 | Addgene NGS Result
GGCTCCGGTGCCCGTCAGTGGGCAGAGCGCACATCGCCCACAGTCCCCGAGAAGTTGGGGGGAGGGGTCG
GCAATTGAACCGGTGCCTAGAGAAGGTGGCGCGGGGTAAACTGGGAAAGTGATGTCGTGTACTGGCTCCG
CCTTTTTCCCGAGGGTGGGGGAGAACCGTATATAAGTGCAGTAGTCGCCGTGAACGTTCTTTTTCGCAAC
GGGTTTGCCGCCAGAACACAGGTAAGTGCCGTGTGTGGTTCCCGCGGGCCTGGCCTCTTTACGGGTTATG
GCCCTTGCGTGCCTTGAATTACTTCCACCTGGCTGCAGTACGTGATTCTTGATCCCGAGCTTCGGGTTGG
AAGTGGGTGGGAGAGTTCGAGGCCTTGCGCTTAAGGAGCCCCTTCGCCTCGTGCTTGAGTTGAGGCCTGG
CCTGGGCGCTGGGGCCGCCGCGTGCGAATCTGGTGGCACCTTCGCGCCTGTCTCGCTGCTTTCGATAAGT
CTCTAGCCATTTAAAATTTTTGATGACCTGCTGCGACGCTTTTTTTCTGGCAAGATAGTCTTGTAAATGC
GGGCCAAGATCTGCACACTGGTATTTCGGTTTTTGGGGCCGCGGGCGGCGACGGGGCCCGTGCGTCCCAG
CGCACATGTTCGGCGAGGCGGGGCCTGCGAGCGCGGCCACCGAGAATCGGACGGGGGTAGTCTCAAGCTG
GCCGGCCTGCTCTGGTGCCTGGCCTCGCGCCGCCGTGTATCGCCCCGCCCTGGGCGGCAAGGCTGGCCCG
GTCGGCACCAGTTGCGTGAGCGGAAAGATGGCCGCTTCCCGGCCCTGCTGCAGGGAGCTCAAAATGGAGG
ACGCGGCGCTCGGGAGAGCGGGCGGGTGAGTCACCCACACAAAGGAAAAGGGCCTTTCCGTCCTCAGCCG
TCGCTTCATGTGACTCCACGGAGTACCGGGCGCCGTCCAGGCACCTCGATTAGTTCTCGAGCTTTTGGAG
TACGTCGTCTTTAGGTTGGGGGGAGGGGTTTTATGCGATGGAGTTTCCCCACACTGAGTGGGTGGAGACT
GAAGTTAGGCCAGCTTGGCACTTGATGTAATTCTCCTTGGAATTTGCCCTTTTTGAGTTTGGATCTTGGT
TCATTCTCAAGCCTCAGACAGTGGTTCAAAGTTTTTTTCTTCCATTTCAGGTGTCGTGAGGCTAGCACCG
CCACCATGGACGAACGGCTACTGGGGCCGCCCCCTCCAGGCGGGGGCCGGGGGGGCCTGGGATTGGTGAG
TGGGGAGCCTGGGGGCCCTGGCGAGCCTCCCGGTGGCGGAGACCCCGGTGGGGGTAGCGGGGGGGTCCCG
GGAGGCCGAGGGAAGCAAGACATCGGGGACATTCTGCAGCAGATAATGACCATCACCGACCAGAGCCTGG
ACGAGGCCCAGGCCAAGAAACACGCCCTAAACTGCCACCGAATGAAGCCTGCTCTCTTTAGCGTCCTGTG
TGAAATCAAGGAGAAAACTGGCCTCAGCATTCGGAGCTCCCAGGAGGAGGAGCCGGTGGACCCACAGCTG
ATGCGCTTGGACAACATGCTTCTGGCAGAGGGTGTGGCTGGGCCCGAGAAAGGGGGCGGCTCAGCAGCAG
CAGCTGCAGCCGCTGCAGCCTCTGGTGGTGGTGTGTCCCCTGACAACTCCATCGAACACTCGGACTATCG
CAGCAAACTTGCCCAGATCCGTCACATATACCACTCGGAGCTGGAGAAGTATGAGCAGGCATGTAATGAG
TTCACGACCCATGTCATGAACCTGCTGAGGGAGCAGAGCCGCACCAGGCCCGTGGCCCCCAAAGAGATGG
AACGCATGGTGAGCATCATCCATCGAAAGTTCAGCGCCATCCAGATGCAGCTGAAGCAGAGCACCTGCGA
GGCTGTGATGATCCTGCGCTCCCGTTTCCTGGATGCCAGACGAAAGCGCCGTAACTTCAGCAAACAGGCC
ACTGAGGTCCTAAATGAGTATTTCTACTCCCACCTGAGTAACCCATATCCTAGTGAGGAGGCCAAGGAGG
AGCTTGCCAAGAAGTGTGGCATCACCGTGTCTCAGGTCTCCAACTGGTTTGGCAACAAGAGGATTCGCTA
TAAGAAAAACATCGGAAAGTTCCAAGAGGAGGCAAACATCTATGCTGTCAAGACCGCCGTGTCAGTCACC
CAGGGGGGCCACAGCCGCACCAGCTCCCCGACACCCCCTTCCTCTGCAGGCTCTGGCGGCTCTTTCAATC
TCTCAGGATCTGGAGACATGTTTCTGGGGATGCCTGGGCTCAACGGAGATTCCTATTCTGCTTCCCAGGT
GGAATCACTCCGACACTCGATGGGGCCAGGGGGCTATGGGGATAACCTCGGGGGAGGCCAGATGTACAGC
CCACGGGAAATGAGGGCAAATGGCAGCTGGCAAGAGGCTGTGACCCCCTCTTCAGTGACATCCCCAACGG
AGGGACCAGGGAGTGTTCACTCTGATACCTCCAACTAGTAATGAACTAGTCCGTAACTTGAAAGTATTTC
GATTTCTTGGCTTTATATATCTTGTGGAAAGGACGATGATGCTGATCGTGATAGGTGGATACGCGTTAAG
TCGACAATCAACCTCTGGATTACAAAATTTGTGAAAGATTGACTGGTATTCTTAACTATGTTGCTCCTTT
TACGCTATGTGGATACGCTGCTTTAATGCCTTTGTATCATGCTATTGCTTCCCGTATGGCTTTCATTTTC
TCCTCCTTGTATAAATCCTGGTTGCTGTCTCTTTATGAGGAGTTGTGGCCCGTTGTCAGGCAACGTGGCG
TGGTGTGCACTGTGTTTGCTGACGCAACCCCCACTGGTTGGGGCATTGCCACCACCTGTCAGCTCCTTTC
CGGGACTTTCGCTTTCCCCCTCCCTATTGCCACGGCGGAACTCATCGCCGCCTGCCTTGCCCGCTGCTGG
ACAGGGGCTCGGCTGTTGGGCACTGACAATTCCGTGGTGTTGTCGGGGAAATCATCGTCCTTTCCTTGGC
TGCTCGCCTGTGTTGCCACCTGGATTCTGCGCGGGACGTCCTTCTGCTACGTCCCTTCGGCCCTCAATCC
AGCGGACCTTCCTTCCCGCGGCCTGCTGCCGGCTCTGCGGCCTCTTCCGCGTCTTCGCCTTCGCCCTCAG
ACGAGTCGGATCTCCCTTTGGGCCGCCTCCCCGCGTCGACTTTAAGACCAATGACTTACAAGGCAGCTGT
AGATCTTAGCCACTTTTTAAAAGAAAAGGGGGGACTGGAAGGGCTAATTCACTCCCAACGAAGACAAGAT
CTGCTTTTTGCTTGTACTGGGTCTCTCTGGTTAGACCAGATCTGAGCCTGGGAGCTCTCTGGCTAACTAG
GGAACCCACTGCTTAAGCCTCAATAAAGCTTGCCTTGAGTGCTTCAAGTAGTGTGTGCCCGTCTGTTGTG
TGACTCTGGTAACTAGAGATCCCTCAGACCCTTTTAGTCAGTGTGGAAAATCTCTAGCAGTACGTATAGT
AGTTCATGTCATCTTATTATTCAGTATTTATAACTTGCAAAGAAATGAATATCAGAGAGTGAGAGGAACT
TGTTTATTGCAGCTTATAATGGTTACAAATAAAGCAATAGCATCACAAATTTCACAAATAAAGCATTTTT
TTCACTGCATTCTAGTTGTGGTTTGTCCAAACTCATCAATGTATCTTATCATGTCTGGCTCTAGCTATCC
CGCCCCTAACTCCGCCCATCCCGCCCCTAACTCCGCCCAGTTCCGCCCATTCTCCGCCCCATGGCTGACT
AATTTTTTTTATTTATGCAGAGGCCGAGGCCGCCTCGGCCTCTGAGCTATTCCAGAAGTAGTGAGGAGGC
TTTTTTGGAGGCCTAGGGACGTACCCAATTCGCCCTATAGTGAGTCGTATTACGCGCGCTCACTGGCCGT
CGTTTTACAACGTCGTGACTGGGAAAACCCTGGCGTTACCCAACTTAATCGCCTTGCAGCACATCCCCCT
TTCGCCAGCTGGCGTAATAGCGAAGAGGCCCGCACCGATCGCCCTTCCCAACAGTTGCGCAGCCTGAATG
GCGAATGGG
[124 nt withheld, positions 4070-4193]
C
[91 nt withheld, positions 4195-4285]
A
[49 nt withheld, positions 4287-4335]
CCTTTGACGTTGGAGTCCACGTTCTTT
[37 nt withheld, positions 4363-4399]
ACCCTATCTCGGTCTATTCTTTTGATTTATAAGGGATTTTGCCGATTTCGGCCTATTGGTTAAAAAATGA
GCTGATTTAACAAAAATTTAACGCGAATTTTAACAAAATATTAACGCTTACAATTTAGGTGGCACTTTTC
GGGGAAATGTGCGCGGAACCCCTATTTGTTTATTTTTCTAAATACATTCAAATATGTATCCGCTCATGAG
ACAATAACCCTGATAAATGCTTCAATAATATTGAAAAAGGAAGAGTATGAGTATTCAACATTTCCGTGTC
GCCCTTATTCCCTTTTTTGCGGCATTTTGCCTTCCTGTTTTTGCTCACCCAGAAACGCTGGTGAAAGTAA
AAGATGCTGAAGATCAGTTGGGTGCACGAGTGGGTTACATCGAACTGGATCTCAACAGCGGTAAGATCCT
TGAGAGTTTTCGCCCCGAAGAACGTTTTCCAATGATGAGCACTTTTAAAGTTCTGCTATGTGGCGCGGTA
TTATCCCGTATTGACGCCGGGCAAGAGCAACTCGGTCGCCGCATACACTATTCTCAGAATGACTTGGTTG
AGTACTCACCAGTCACAGAAAAGCATCTTACGGATGGCATGACAGTAAGAGAATTATGCAGTGCTGCCAT
AACCATGAGTGATAACACTGCGGCCAACTTACTTCTGACAACGATCGGAGGACCGAAGGAGCTAACCGCT
TTTTTGCACAACATGGGGGATCATGTAACTCGCCTTGATCGTTGGGAACCGGAGCTGAATGAAGCCATAC
CAAACGACGAGCGTGACACCACGATGCCTGTAGCAATGGCAACAACGTTGCGCAAACTATTAACTGGCGA
ACTACTTACTCTAGCTTCCCGGCAACAATTAATAGACTGGATGGAGGCGGATAAAGTTGCAGGACCACTT
CTGCGCTCGGCCCTTCCGGCTGGCTGGTTTATTGCTGATAAATCTGGAGCCGGTGAGCGTGGGTCTCGCG
GTATCATTGCAGCACTGGGGCCAGATGGTAAGCCCTCCCGTATCGTAGTTATCTACACGACGGGGAGTCA
GGCAACTATGGATGAACGAAATAGACAGATCGCTGAGATAGGTGCCTCACTGATTAAGCATTGGTAACTG
TCAGACCAAGTTTACTCATATATACTTTAGATTGATTTAAAACTTCATTTTTAATTTAAAAGGATCTAGG
TGAAGATCCTTTTTGATAATCTCATGACCAAAATCCCTTAACGTGAGTTTTCGTTCCACTGAGCGTCAGA
CCCCGTAGAAAAGATCAAAGGATCTTCTTGAGATCCTTTTTTTCTGCGCGTAATCTGCTGCTTGCAAACA
AAAAAACCACCGCTACCAGCGGTGGTTTGTTTGCCGGATCAAGAGCTACCAACTCTTTTTCCGAAGGTAA
CTGGCTTCAGCAGAGCGCAGATACCAAATACTGTTCTTCTAGTGTAGCCGTAGTTAGGCCACCACTTCAA
GAACTCTGTAGCACCGCCTACATACCTCGCTCTGCTAATCCTGTTACCAGTGGCTGCTGCCAGTGGCGAT
AAGTCGTGTCTTACCGGGTTGGACTCAAGACGATAGTTACCGGATAAGGCGCAGCGGTCGGGCTGAACGG
GGGGTTCGTGCACACAGCCCAGCTTGGAGCGAACGACCTACACCGAACTGAGATACCTACAGCGTGAGCT
ATGAGAAAGCGCCACGCTTCCCGAAGGGAGAAAGGCGGACAGGTATCCGGTAAGCGGCAGGGTCGGAACA
GGAGAGCGCACGAGGGAGCTTCCAGGGGGAAACGCCTGGTATCTTTATAGTCCTGTCGGGTTTCGCCACC
TCTGACTTGAGCGTCGATTTTTGTGATGCTCGTCAGGGGGGCGGAGCCTATGGAAAAACGCCAGCAACGC
GGCCTTTTTACGGTTCCTGGCCTTTTGCTGGCCTTTTGCTCACATGTTCTTTCCTGCGTTATCCCCTGAT
TCTGTGGATAACCGTATTACCGCCTTTGAGTGAGCTGATACCGCTCGCCGCAGCCGAACGACCGAGCGCA
GCGAGTCAGTGAGCGAGGAAGCGGAAGAGCGCCCAATACGCAAACCGCCTCTCCCCGCGCGTTGGCCGAT
TCATTAATGCAGCTGGCACGACAGGTTTCCCGACTGGAAAGCGGGCAGTGAGCGCAACGCAATTAATGTG
AGTTAGCTCACTCATTAGGCACCCCAGGCTTTACACTTTATGCTTCCGGCTCGTATGTTGTGTGGAATTG
TGAGCGGATAACAATTTCACACAGGAAACAGCTATGACCATGATTACGCCAAGCGCGCAATTAACCCTCA
CTAAAGGGAACAAAAGCTGGAGCTGCAAGCTTAATGTAGTCTTATGCAATACTCTTGTAGTCTTGCAACA
TGGTAACGATGAGTTAGCAACATGCCTTACAAGGAGAGAAAAAGCACCGTGCATGCCGATTGGTGGAAGT
AAGGTGGTACGATCGTGCCTTATTAGGAAGGCAACAGACGGGTCTGACATGGATTGGACGAACCACTGAA
TTGCCGCATTGCAGAGATATTGTATTTAAGTGCCTAGCTCGATACATAAACGGGTCTCTCTGGTTAGACC
AGATCTGAGCCTGGGAGCTCTCTGGCTAACTAGGGAACCCACTGCTTAAGCCTCAATAAAGCTTGCCTTG
AGTGCTTCAAGTAGTGTGTGCCCGTCTGTTGTGTGACTCTGGTAACTAGAGATCCCTCAGACCCTTTTAG
TCAGTGTGGAAAATCTCTAGCAGTGGCGCCCGAACAGGGACTTGAAAGCGAAAGGGAAACCAGAGGAGCT
CTCTCGACGCAGGACTCGGCTTGCTGAAGCGCGCACGGCAAGAGGCGAGGGGCGGCGACTGGTGAGTACG
CCAAAAATTTTGACTAGCGGAGGCTAGAAGGAGAGAGATGGGTGCGAGAGCGTCAGTATTAAGCGGGGGA
GAATTAGATCGCGATGGGAAAAAATTCGGTTAAGGCCAGGGGGAAAGAAAAAATATAAATTAAAACATAT
AGTATGGGCAAGCAGGGAGCTAGAACGATTCGCAGTTAATCCTGGCCTGTTAGAAACATCAGAAGGCTGT
AGACAAATACTGGGACAGCTACAACCATCCCTTCAGACAGGATCAGAAGAACTTAGATCATTATATAATA
CAGTAGCAACCCTCTATTGTGTGCATCAAAGGATAGAGATAAAAGACACCAAGGAAGCTTTAGACAAGAT
AGAGGAAGAGCAAAACAAAAGTAAGACCACCGCACAGCAAGCGGCCGCTGATCTTCAGACCTGGAGGAGG
AGATATGAGGGACAATTGGAGAAGTGAATTATATAAATATAAAGTAGTAAAAATTGAACCATTAGGAGTA
GCACCCACCAAGGCAAAGAGAAGAGTGGTGCAGAGAGAAAAAAGAGCAGTGGGAATAGGAGCTTTGTTCC
TTGGGTTCTTGGGAGCAGCAGGAAGCACTATGGGCGCAGCGTCAATGACGCTGACGGTACAGGCCAGACA
ATTATTGTCTGGTATAGTGCAGCAGCAGAACAATTTGCTGAGGGCTATTGAGGCGCAACAGCATCTGTTG
CAACTCACAGTCTGGGGCATCAAGCAGCTCCAGGCAAGAATCCTGGCTGTGGAAAGATACCTAAAGGATC
AACAGCTCCTGGGGATTTGGGGTTGCTCTGGAAAACTCATTTGCACCACTGCTGTGCCTTGGAATGCTAG
TTGGAGTAATAAATCTCTGGAACAGATTTGGAATCACACGACCTGGATGGAGTGGGACAGAGAAATTAAC
AATTACACAAGCTTAATACACTCCTTAATTGAAGAATCGCAAAACCAGCAAGAAAAGAATGAACAAGAAT
TATTGGAATTAGATAAATGGGCAAGTTTGTGGAATTGGTTTAACATAACAAATTGGCTGTGGTATATAAA
ATTATTCATAATGATAGTAGGAGGCTTGGTAGGTTTAAGAATAGTTTTTGCTGTACTTTCTATAGTGAAT
AGAGTTAGGCAGGGATATTCACCATTATCGTTTCAGACCCACCTCCCAACCCCGAGGGGACCCATGCATT
GCATCTCAATTAGTCAGCAACCAGGTGTGGAAAGTCCCCAGGCTCCCCAGCAGGCAGAAGTATGCAAAGC
ATGCGTCTCAATTAGTCAGCAACCATAGTCCCGCCCCTAACTCCGCCCATCCCGCCCCTAACTCCGCCCA
GTTCCGCCCATTCTCCGCCCCATGGCTGACTAATTTTTTTTATTTATGCAGAGGCCGAGGCCGCCTCGGC
CTCTGAGCTATTCCAGAAGTAGTGAGGAGGCTTTTTTGGAGGCCTAGGCTTTTGCAAAAAGCTTTCTAGA
GGTACCACCGGAGCTTACCATGACCGAGTACAAGCCCACGGTGCGCCTCGCCACCCGCGACGACGTCCCC
AGGGCCGTACGCACCCTCGCCGCCGCGTTCGCCGACTACCCCGCCACGCGCCACACCGTCGATCCGGACC
GCCACATCGAGCGGGTCACCGAGCTGCAAGAACTCTTCCTCACGCGCGTCGGGCTCGACATCGGCAAGGT
GTGGGTCGCGGACGACGGCGCCGCCGTGGCGGTCTGGACCACGCCGGAGAGCGTCGAAGCGGGGGCGGTG
TTCGCCGAGATCGGCCCGCGCATGGCCGAGTTGAGCGGTTCCCGGCTGGCCGCGCAGCAACAGATGGAAG
GCCTCCTGGCGCCGCACCGGCCCAAGGAGCCCGCGTGGTTCCTGGCCACCGTCGGCGTCTCGCCCGACCA
CCAGGGCAAGGGTCTGGGCAGCGCCGTCGTGCTCCCCGGAGTGGAGGCGGCCGAGCGCGCCGGGGTGCCC
GCCTTCCTGGAGACCTCCGCGCCCCGCAACCTCCCCTTCTACGAGCGGCTCGGCTTCACCGTCACCGCCG
ACGTCGAGGTGCCCGAAGGACCGCGCACCTGGTGCATGACCCGCAAGCCCGGTGCCAGTTAACGAATTCT
AGATCTTGAGACAAATGGCAGTATTCATCCACAATTTTAAAAGAAAAGGGGGGATTGGGGGGTACAGTGC
AGGGGAAAGAATAGTAGACATAATAGCAACAGACATACAAACTAAAGAATTACAAAAACAAATTACAAAA
ATTCAAAATTTTCGGGTTTATTACAGGGACAGCAGAGATCCACTTTGGCGCCGGCTCGAGGCCTGCAGGT
GCAAAGATGGATAAAGTTTTAAACAGAGAGGAATCTTTGCAGCTAATGGACCTTCTAGGTCTTGAAAGGA
GTGGGAATT
