>Addgene plasmid #141614 | TFORF0422 | depositor partial sequence | sequence record 276979 | Insert
ACCGCCACCATGGACGAACGGCTACTGGGGCCGCCCCCTCCAGGCGGGGGCCGGGGGGGCCTGGGATTGG
TGAGTGGGGAGCCTGGGGGCCCTGGCGAGCCTCCCGGTGGCGGAGACCCCGGTGGGGGTAGCGGGGGGGT
CCCGGGAGGCCGAGGGAAGCAAGACATCGGGGACATTCTGCAGCAGATAATGACCATCACCGACCAGAGC
CTGGACGAGGCCCAGGCCAAGAAACACGCCCTAAACTGCCACCGAATGAAGCCTGCTCTCTTTAGCGTCC
TGTGTGAAATCAAGGAGAAAACTGGCCTCAGCATTCGGAGCTCCCAGGAGGAGGAGCCGGTGGACCCACA
GCTGATGCGCTTGGACAACATGCTTCTGGCAGAGGGTGTGGCTGGGCCCGAGAAAGGGGGCGGCTCAGCA
GCAGCAGCTGCAGCCGCTGCAGCCTCTGGTGGTGGTGTGTCCCCTGACAACTCCATCGAACACTCGGACT
ATCGCAGCAAACTTGCCCAGATCCGTCACATATACCACTCGGAGCTGGAGAAGTATGAGCAGGCATGTAA
TGAGTTCACGACCCATGTCATGAACCTGCTGAGGGAGCAGAGCCGCACCAGGCCCGTGGCCCCCAAAGAG
ATGGAACGCATGGTGAGCATCATCCATCGAAAGTTCAGCGCCATCCAGATGCAGCTGAAGCAGAGCACCT
GCGAGGCTGTGATGATCCTGCGCTCCCGTTTCCTGGATGCCAGACGAAAGCGCCGTAACTTCAGCAAACA
GGCCACTGAGGTCCTAAATGAGTATTTCTACTCCCACCTGAGTAACCCATATCCTAGTGAGGAGGCCAAG
GAGGAGCTTGCCAAGAAGTGTGGCATCACCGTGTCTCAGGTCTCCAACTGGTTTGGCAACAAGAGGATTC
GCTATAAGAAAAACATCGGAAAGTTCCAAGAGGAGGCAAACATCTATGCTGTCAAGACCGCCGTGTCAGT
CACCCAGGGGGGCCACAGCCGCACCAGCTCCCCGACACCCCCTTCCTCTGCAGGCTCTGGCGGCTCTTTC
AATCTCTCAGGATCTGGAGACATGTTTCTGGGGATGCCTGGGCTCAACGGAGATTCCTATTCTGCTTCCC
AGGTGGAATCACTCCGACACTCGATGGGGCCAGGGGGCTATGGGGATAACCTCGGGGGAGGCCAGATGTA
CAGCCCACGGGAAATGAGGGCAAATGGCAGCTGGCAAGAGGCTGTGACCCCCTCTTCAGTGACATCCCCA
ACGGAGGGACCAGGGAGTGTTCACTCTGATACCTCCAACTAGTAATGAACTAGTCCGTAACTTGAAAGTA
TTTCGATTTCTTGGCTTTATATATCTTGTGGAAAGGACGATGATGCTGATCGTGATAGGTGGAT
