>Addgene plasmid #141614 | TFORF0422 | depositor partial sequence | sequence record 276980 | Barcode
TGATGCTGATCGTGATAGGTGGAT
